>Addgene plasmid #226816 | pCambia1300-NP-PTII | addgene full sequence | sequence record 456430 | Addgene NGS Result
AATTCGAGCTCGGTACCCGGGGATCCTCTAGAGTCGACCTGCAGGCATGCAAGCTTGGCACTGGCCGTCG
TTTTACAACGTCGTGACTGGGAAAACCCTGGCGTTACCCAACTTAATCGCCTTGCAGCACATCCCCCTTT
CGCCAGCTGGCGTAATAGCGAAGAGGCCCGCACCGATCGCCCTTCCCAACAGTTGCGCAGCCTGAATGGC
GAATGCTAGAGCAGCTTGAGCTTGGATCAGATTGTCGTTTCCCGCCTTCAGTTTAAACTATCAGTGTTTG
ACAGGATATATTGGCGGGTAAACCTAAGAGAAAAGAGCGTTTATTAGAATAATCGGATATTTAAAAGGGC
GTGAAAAGGTTTATCCGTTCGTCCATTTGTATGTGCATGCCAACCACAGGGTTCCCCTCGGGATCAAAGT
ACTTTGATCCAACCCCTCCGCTGCTATAGTGCAGTCGGCTTCTGACGTTCAGTGCAGCCGTCTTCTGAAA
ACGACATGTCGCACAAGTCCTAAGTTACGCGACAGGCTGCCGCCCTGCCCTTTTCCTGGCGTTTTCTTGT
CGCGTGTTTTAGTCGCATAAAGTAGAATACTTGCGACTAGAACCGGAGACATTACGCCATGAACAAGAGC
GCCGCCGCTGGCCTGCTGGGCTATGCCCGCGTCAGCACCGACGACCAGGACTTGACCAACCAACGGGCCG
AACTGCACGCGGCCGGCTGCACCAAGCTGTTTTCCGAGAAGATCACCGGCACCAGGCGCGACCGCCCGGA
GCTGGCCAGGATGCTTGACCACCTACGCCCTGGCGACGTTGTGACAGTGACCAGGCTAGACCGCCTGGCC
CGCAGCACCCGCGACCTACTGGACATTGCCGAGCGCATCCAGGAGGCCGGCGCGGGCCTGCGTAGCCTGG
CAGAGCCGTGGGCCGACACCACCACGCCGGCCGGCCGCATGGTGTTGACCGTGTTCGCCGGCATTGCCGA
GTTCGAGCGTTCCCTAATCATCGACCGCACCCGGAGCGGGCGCGAGGCCGCCAAGGCCCGAGGCGTGAAG
TTTGGCCCCCGCCCTACCCTCACCCCGGCACAGATCGCGCACGCCCGCGAGCTGATCGACCAGGAAGGCC
GCACCGTGAAAGAGGCGGCTGCACTGCTTGGCGTGCATCGCTCGACCCTGTACCGCGCACTTGAGCGCAG
CGAGGAAGTGACGCCCACCGAGGCCAGGCGGCGCGGTGCCTTCCGTGAGGACGCATTGACCGAGGCCGAC
GCCCTGGCGGCCGCCGAGAATGAACGCCAAGAGGAACAAGCATGAAACCGCACCAGGACGGCCAGGACGA
ACCGTTTTTCATTACCGAAGAGATCGAGGCGGAGATGATCGCGGCCGGGTACGTGTTCGAGCCGCCCGCG
CACGTCTCAACCGTGCGGCTGCATGAAATCCTGGCCGGTTTGTCTGATGCCAAGCTGGCGGCCTGGCCGG
CCAGCTTGGCCGCTGAAGAAACCGAGCGCCGCCGTCTAAAAAGGTGATGTGTATTTGAGTAAAACAGCTT
GCGTCATGCGGTCGCTGCGTATATGATGCGATGAGTAAATAAACAAATACGCAAGGGGAACGCATGAAGG
TTATCGCTGTACTTAACCAGAAAGGCGGGTCAGGCAAGACGACCATCGCAACCCATCTAGCCCGCGCCCT
GCAACTCGCCGGGGCCGATGTTCTGTTAGTCGATTCCGATCCCCAGGGCAGTGCCCGCGATTGGGCGGCC
GTGCGGGAAGATCAACCGCTAACCGTTGTCGGCATCGACCGCCCGACGATTGACCGCGACGTGAAGGCCA
TCGGCCGGCGCGACTTCGTAGTGATCGACGGAGCGCCCCAGGCGGCGGACTTGGCTGTGTCCGCGATCAA
GGCAGCCGACTTCGTGCTGATTCCGGTGCAGCCAAGCCCTTACGACATATGGGCCACCGCCGACCTGGTG
GAGCTGGTTAAGCAGCGCATTGAGGTCACGGATGGAAGGCTACAAGCGGCCTTTGTCGTGTCGCGGGCGA
TCAAAGGCACGCGCATCGGCGGTGAGGTTGCCGAGGCGCTGGCCGGGTACGAGCTGCCCATTCTTGAGTC
CCGTATCACGCAGCGCGTGAGCTACCCAGGCACTGCCGCCGCCGGCACAACCGTTCTTGAATCAGAACCC
GAGGGCGACGCTGCCCGCGAGGTCCAGGCGCTGGCCGCTGAAATTAAATCAAAACTCATTTGAGTTAATG
AGGTAAAGAGAAAATGAGCAAAAGCACAAACACGCTAAGTGCCGGCCGTCCGAGCGCACGCAGCAGCAAG
GCTGCAACGTTGGCCAGCCTGGCAGACACGCCAGCCATGAAGCGGGTCAACTTTCAGTTGCCGGCGGAGG
ATCACACCAAGCTGAAGATGTACGCGGTACGCCAAGGCAAGACCATTACCGAGCTGCTATCTGAATACAT
CGCGCAGCTACCAGAGTAAATGAGCAAATGAATAAATGAGTAGATGAATTTTAGCGGCTAAAGGAGGCGG
CATGGAAAATCAAGAACAACCAGGCACCGACGCCGTGGAATGCCCCATGTGTGGAGGAACGGGCGGTTGG
CCAGGCGTAAGCGGCTGGGTTGCCTGCCGGCCCTGCAATGGCACTGGAACCCCCAAGCCCGAGGAATCGG
CGTGAGCGGTCGCAAACCATCCGGCCCGGTACAAATCGGCGCGGCGCTGGGTGATGACCTGGTGGAGAAG
TTGAAGGCCGCGCAGGCCGCCCAGCGGCAACGCATCGAGGCAGAAGCACGCCCCGGTGAATCGTGGCAAG
CGGCCGCTGATCGAATCCGCAAAGAATCCCGGCAACCGCCGGCAGCCGGTGCGCCGTCGATTAGGAAGCC
GCCCAAGGGCGACGAGCAACCAGATTTTTTCGTTCCGATGCTCTATGACGTGGGCACCCGCGATAGTCGC
AGCATCATGGACGTGGCCGTTTTCCGTCTGTCGAAGCGTGACCGACGAGCTGGCGAGGTGATCCGCTACG
AGCTTCCAGACGGGCACGTAGAGGTTTCCGCAGGGCCGGCCGGCATGGCCAGTGTGTGGGATTACGACCT
GGTACTGATGGCGGTTTCCCATCTAACCGAATCCATGAACCGATACCGGGAAGGGAAGGGAGACAAGCCC
GGCCGCGTGTTCCGTCCACACGTTGCGGACGTACTCAAGTTCTGCCGGCGAGCCGATGGCGGAAAGCAGA
AAGACGACCTGGTAGAAACCTGCATTCGGTTAAACACCACGCACGTTGCCATGCAGCGTACGAAGAAGGC
CAAGAACGGCCGCCTGGTGACGGTATCCGAGGGTGAAGCCTTGATTAGCCGCTACAAGATCGTAAAGAGC
GAAACCGGGCGGCCGGAGTACATCGAGATCGAGCTAGCTGATTGGATGTACCGCGAGATCACAGAAGGCA
AGAACCCGGACGTGCTGACGGTTCACCCCGATTACTTTTTGATCGATCCCGGCATCGGCCGTTTTCTCTA
CCGCCTGGCACGCCGCGCCGCAGGCAAGGCAGAAGCCAGATGGTTGTTCAAGACGATCTACGAACGCAGT
GGCAGCGCCGGAGAGTTCAAGAAGTTCTGTTTCACCGTGCGCAAGCTGATCGGGTCAAATGACCTGCCGG
AGTACGATTTGAAGGAGGAGGCGGGGCAGGCTGGCCCGATCCTAGTCATGCGCTACCGCAACCTGATCGA
GGGCGAAGCATCCGCCGGTTCCTAATGTACGGAGCAGATGCTAGGGCAAATTGCCCTAGCAGGGGAAAAA
GGTCGAAAAGGTCTCTTTCCTGTGGATAGCACGTACATTGGGAACCCAAAGCCGTACATTGGGAACCGGA
ACCCGTACATTGGGAACCCAAAGCCGTACATTGGGAACCGGTCACACATGTAAGTGACTGATATAAAAGA
GAAAAAAGGCGATTTTTCCGCCTAAAACTCTTTAAAACTTATTAAAACTCTTAAAACCCGCCTGGCCTGT
GCATAACTGTCTGGCCAGCGCACAGCCGAAGAGCTGCAAAAAGCGCCTACCCTTCGGTCGCTGCGCTCCC
TACGCCCCGCCGCTTCGCGTCGGCCTATCGCGGCCGCTGGCCGCTCAAAAATGGCTGGCCTACGGCCAGG
CAATCTACCAGGGCGCGGACAAGCCGCGCCGTCGCCACTCGACCGCCGGCGCCCACATCAAGGCACCCTG
CCTCGCGCGTTTCGGTGATGACGGTGAAAACCTCTGACACATGCAGCTCCCGGAGACGGTCACAGCTTGT
CTGTAAGCGGATGCCGGGAGCAGACAAGCCCGTCAGGGCGCGTCAGCGGGTGTTGGCGGGTGTCGGGGCG
CAGCCATGACCCAGTCACGTAGCGATAGCGGAGTGTATACTGGCTTAACTATGCGGCATCAGAGCAGATT
GTACTGAGAGTGCACCATATGCGGTGTGAAATACCGCACAGATGCGTAAGGAGAAAATACCGCATCAGGC
GCTCTTCCGCTTCCTCGCTCACTGACTCGCTGCGCTCGGTCGTTCGGCTGCGGCGAGCGGTATCAGCTCA
CTCAAAGGCGGTAATACGGTTATCCACAGAATCAGGGGATAACGCAGGAAAGAACATGTGAGCAAAAGGC
CAGCAAAAGGCCAGGAACCGTAAAAAGGCCGCGTTGCTGGCGTTTTTCCATAGGCTCCGCCCCCCTGACG
AGCATCACAAAAATCGACGCTCAAGTCAGAGGTGGCGAAACCCGACAGGACTATAAAGATACCAGGCGTT
TCCCCCTGGAAGCTCCCTCGTGCGCTCTCCTGTTCCGACCCTGCCGCTTACCGGATACCTGTCCGCCTTT
CTCCCTTCGGGAAGCGTGGCGCTTTCTCATAGCTCACGCTGTAGGTATCTCAGTTCGGTGTAGGTCGTTC
GCTCCAAGCTGGGCTGTGTGCACGAACCCCCCGTTCAGCCCGACCGCTGCGCCTTATCCGGTAACTATCG
TCTTGAGTCCAACCCGGTAAGACACGACTTATCGCCACTGGCAGCAGCCACTGGTAACAGGATTAGCAGA
GCGAGGTATGTAGGCGGTGCTACAGAGTTCTTGAAGTGGTGGCCTAACTACGGCTACACTAGAAGGACAG
TATTTGGTATCTGCGCTCTGCTGAAGCCAGTTACCTTCGGAAAAAGAGTTGGTAGCTCTTGATCCGGCAA
ACAAACCACCGCTGGTAGCGGTGGTTTTTTTGTTTGCAAGCAGCAGATTACGCGCAGAAAAAAAGGATCT
CAAGAAGATCCTTTGATCTTTTCTACGGGGTCTGACGCTCAGTGGAACGAAAACTCACGTTAAGGGATTT
TGGTCATGCATTCTAGGTACTAAAACAATTCATCCAGTAAAATATAATATTTTATTTTCTCCCAATCAGG
CTTGATCCCCAGTAAGTCAAAAAATAGCTCGACATACTGTTCTTCCCCGATATCCTCCCTGATCGACCGG
ACGCAGAAGGCAATGTCATACCACTTGTCCGCCCTGCCGCTTCTCCCAAGATCAATAAAGCCACTTACTT
TGCCATCTTTCACAAAGATGTTGCTGTCTCCCAGGTCGCCGTGGGAAAAGACAAGTTCCTCTTCGGGCTT
TTCCGTCTTTAAAAAATCATACAGCTCGCGCGGATCTTTAAATGGAGTGTCTTCTTCCCAGTTTTCGCAA
TCCACATCGGCCAGATCGTTATTCAGTAAGTAATCCAATTCGGCTAAGCGGCTGTCTAAGCTATTCGTAT
AGGGACAATCCGATATGTCGATGGAGTGAAAGAGCCTGATGCACTCCGCATACAGCTCGATAATCTTTTC
AGGGCTTTGTTCATCTTCATACTCTTCCGAGCAAAGGACGCCATCGGCCTCACTCATGAGCAGATTGCTC
CAGCCATCATGCCGTTCAAAGTGCAGGACCTTTGGAACAGGCAGCTTTCCTTCCAGCCATAGCATCATGT
CCTTTTCCCGTTCCACATCATAGGTGGTCCCTTTATACCGGCTGTCCGTCATTTTTAAATATAGGTTTTC
ATTTTCTCCCACCAGCTTATATACCTTAGCAGGAGACATTCCTTCCGTATCTTTTACGCAGCGGTATTTT
TCGATCAGTTTTTTCAATTCCGGTGATATTCTCATTTTAGCCATTTATTATTTCCTTCCTCTTTTCTACA
GTATTTAAAGATACCCCAAGAAGCTAATTATAACAAGACGAACTCCAATTCACTGTTCCTTGCATTCTAA
AACCTTAAATACCAGAAAACAGCTTTTTCAAAGTTGTTTTCAAAGTTGGCGTATAACATAGTATCGACGG
AGCCGATTTTGAAACCGCGGTGATCACAGGCAGCAACGCTCTGTCATCGTTACAATCAACATGCTACCCT
CCGCGAGATCATCCGTGTTTCAAACCCGGCAGCTTAGTTGCCGTTCTTCCGAATAGCATCGGTAACATGA
GCAAAGTCTGCCGCCTTACAACGGCTCTCCCGCTGACGCCGTCCCGGACTGATGGGCTGCCTGTATCGAG
TGGTGATTTTGTGCCGAGCTGCCGGTCGGGGAGCTGTTGGCTGGCTGGTGGCAGGATATATTGTGGTGTA
AACAAATTGACGCTTAGACAACTTAATAACACATTGCGGACGTTTTTAATGTACTGAATTAACGCCGAAT
TAATTCGGGGGATCTGGATTTTAGTACTGGATTTTGGTTTTAGGAATTAGAAATTTTATTGATAGAAGTA
TTTTACAAATACAAATACATACTAAGGGTTTCTTATATGCTCAACACATGAGCGAAACCCTATAGGAACC
CTAATTCCCTTATCTGGGAACTACTCACACATTATTATGGAGAAACTCGAGCTTGTCGATCGACTCTAGC
TAGAGGATCGATCCGAACCCCAGAGTCCCGCTCAGAAGAACTCGTCAAGAAGGCGATAGAAGGCGATGCG
CTGCGAATCGGGAGCGGCGATACCGTAAAGCACGAGGAAGCGGTCAGCCCATTCGCCGCCAAGCTCTTCA
GCAATATCACGGGTAGCCAACGCTATGTCCTGATAGCGGTCCGCCACACCCAGCCGGCCACAGTCGATGA
ATCCAGAAAAGCGGCCATTTTCCACCATGATATTCGGCAAGCAGGCATCGCCATGTGTCACGACGAGATC
CTCGCCGTCGGGCATGCGCGCCTTGAGCCTGGCGAACAGTTCGGCTGGCGCGAGCCCCTGATGCTCTTCG
TCCAGATCATCCTGATCGACAAGACCGGCTTCCATCCGAGTACGTGCTCGCTCGATGCGATGTTTCGCTT
GGTGGTCGAATGGGCAGGTAGCCGGATCAAGCGTATGCAGCCGCCGCATTGCATCAGCCATGATGGATAC
TTTCTCGGCAGGAGCAAGGTGAGATGACAGGAGATCCTGCCCCGGCACTTCGCCCAATAGCAGCCAGTCC
CTTCCCGCTTCAGTGACAACGTCGAGCACAGCTGCGCAAGGAACGCCCGTCGTGGCCAGCCACGATAGCC
GCGCTGCCTCGTCCCCTAGGATCGATCCATGGTCACAATAGCAGCCAGTCCCTTCCCGCTTCAGTGACAA
CGTCGAGCACAGCTGCGCAAGGAACGCCCGTCGTGGCCAGCCACGATAGCCGCGCTGCCTCGTCCTGGAG
TTCATTCAGGGCACCGGACAGGTCGGTCTTGACAAAAAGAACCGGGCGCCCCTGCGCTGACAGCCGAAAC
ACGGCGGCATCAGAGCAGCCGATTGTCTGTTGTGCCCAGTCATAGCCGAATAGCCTCTCCACCCAAGCGG
CCGGAGAACCTGCGTGCAATCCATCTTGTTCAATCCCCATAGAGATAGATTTGTAGAGAGAGACTGGTGA
TTTCAGCGTGTCCTCTCCAAATGAAATGAACTTCCTTATATAGAGGAAGGGTCTTGCGAAGGATAGTGGG
ATTGTGCGTCATCCCTTACGTCAGTGGAGATATCACATCAATCCACTTGCTTTGAAGACGTGGTTGGAAC
GTCTTCTTTTTCCACGATGCTCCTCGTGGGTGGGGGTCCATCTTTGGGACCACTGTCGGCAGAGGCATCT
TGAACGATAGCCTTTCCTTTATCGCAATGATGGCATTTGTAGGTGCCACCTTCCTTTTCTACTGTCCTTT
TGATGAAGTGACAGATAGCTGGGCAATGGAATCCGAGGAGGTTTCCCGATATTACCCTTTGTTGAAAAGT
CTCAATAGCCCTTTGGTCTTCTGAGACTGTATCTTTGATATTCTTGGAGTAGACGAGAGTGTCGTGCTCC
ACCATGTTCACATCAATCCACTTGCTTTGAAGACGTGGTTGGAACGTCTTCTTTTTCCACGATGCTCCTC
GTGGGTGGGGGTCCATCTTTGGGACCACTGTCGGCAGAGGCATCTTGAACGATAGCCTTTCCTTTATCGC
AATGATGGCATTTGTAGGTGCCACCTTCCTTTTCTACTGTCCTTTTGATGAAGTGACAGATAGCTGGGCA
ATGGAATCCGAGGAGGTTTCCCGATATTACCCTTTGTTGAAAAGTCTCAATAGCCCTTTGGTCTTCTGAG
ACTGTATCTTTGATATTCTTGGAGTAGACGAGAGTGTCGTGCTCCACCATGTTGGCAAGCTGCTCTAGCC
AATACGCAAACCGCCTCTCCCCGCGCGTTGGCCGATTCATTAATGCAGCTGGCACGACAGGTTTCCCGAC
TGGAAAGCGGGCAGTGAGCGCAACGCAATTAATGTGAGTTAGCTCACTCATTAGGCACCCCAGGCTTTAC
ACTTTATGCTTCCGGCTCGTATGTTGTGTGGAATTGTGAGCGGATAACAATTTCACACAGGAAACAGCTA
TGACATGATTACG
Features (pLannotate 1.2.2; 20 found; start..end, strand, type, name):
     59..213     +  CDS            lacZα (fragment): LacZα fragment of β-galactosidase; lacZ fragment
    279..303     +  misc_feature   RB T-DNA repeat: right border repeat from nopaline C58 T-DNA
    643..1044    +  CDS            Y4CG_SINFN (fragment): Protein inferred from homology: Swiss-Prot protein existence level 3. From Sinorhizobium fredii (strain NBRC 101917 / NGR234).
   1604..2233    +  CDS            pVS1 StaA: stability protein from the Pseudomonas plasmid pVS1 (Heeb et al., 2000)
   2662..3735    +  CDS            pVS1 RepA: replication protein from the Pseudomonas plasmid pVS1 (Heeb et al., 2000)
   3801..3995    +  rep_origin     pVS1 oriV: origin of replication for the Pseudomonas plasmid pVS1 (Heeb et al., 2000)
   4198..4237    +  CDS            rop (fragment): Rop protein, which maintains plasmids at low copy number; rop
   4339..4479    +  misc_feature   bom: basis of mobility region from pBR322
   4665..5253    -  rep_origin     ori: high-copy-number ColE1/pMB1/pBR322/pUC origin of replication
   5340..6134    -  CDS            KanR: aminoglycoside phosphotransferase; aphA-3; confers resistance to kanamycin
   6559..6583    +  misc_feature   LB T-DNA repeat: left border repeat from nopaline C58 T-DNA
   6661..6835    -  polyA_signal   CaMV poly(A) signal: cauliflower mosaic virus polyadenylation signal
   6892..7503    -  CDS            NeoR/KanR (fragment): aminoglycoside phosphotransferase from Tn5; aph(3')-II (or nptII); confers resistance to neomycin, kanamycin, and G418 (Geneticin®)
   7526..7805    -  CDS            NeoR/KanR (fragment): aminoglycoside phosphotransferase confers resistance to neomycin, kanamycin, and G418 (Geneticin®)
   7843..8519    -  promoter       CaMV 35S promoter (enhanced): cauliflower mosaic virus 35S promoter with a duplicated enhancer region
   8609..8697    +  CDS            lacI (fragment): lac repressor; lacI; The lac repressor binds to the lac operator to inhibit transcription in E. coli. This inhibition can be relieved by adding lactose or isopropyl-β-D-thiogalactopyranoside (IPTG).
   8710..8731    +  protein_bind   CAP binding site: CAP binding activates transcription in the presence of cAMP. E. coli catabolite activator protein
   8746..8776    +  promoter       lac promoter: promoter for the E. coli lac operon
   8784..8800    +  protein_bind   lac operator: The lac repressor binds to the lac operator to inhibit transcription in E. coli. This inhibition can be relieved by adding lactose or isopropyl-β-D-thiogalactopyranoside (IPTG). lac repressor encoded by lacI
   8833..56      +  misc_feature   MCS (across the origin): pUC18/19 multiple cloning site
