[The description below was written by a language model from this plasmid's Addgene catalogue record and pLannotate feature annotations shown in this document.]
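Description:
pCambia1300-NP-PTII is an empty-backbone binary vector for Agrobacterium-mediated plant transformation, derived from pCambia1300 and catalogued for plant expression and CRISPR work. The roughly 8.8 kb plasmid carries the standard pCAMBIA maintenance functions outside the T-DNA. These are the pVS1 origin with its RepA replication and StaA stability proteins for propagation in Agrobacterium, a ColE1/pBR322-type origin with the bom mobilisation site for replication in E. coli, and an aphA-3 kanamycin resistance gene for bacterial selection. The record lists it as low copy.

Between the nopaline-type left and right T-DNA border repeats, the usual plant selection marker is replaced by a split NPTII cassette. An enhanced (duplicated-enhancer) CaMV 35S promoter and a CaMV polyadenylation signal flank two separately annotated fragments of the Tn5 neomycin phosphotransferase coding sequence, separated by a short gap. The marker is therefore interrupted and presumably non-functional as delivered. The associated publication title indicates that the marker is activated by single-strand annealing (SSA). This implies that the two fragments share overlapping sequence and that a nuclease-induced break between them lets repair restore an intact gene conferring kanamycin resistance in plants, although the record does not give the overlap or the target site in the gap. Plant kanamycin resistance would thus report nuclease activity, which fits the stated purpose of efficient screening for gene editing.

The T-DNA also retains a pUC18/19-type multiple cloning site within a lacZα fragment, driven by the lac promoter and operator, where editing components or donor sequences can be inserted. No Cas nuclease, guide RNA cassette or other insert is present in this version.
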