Addgene plasmid #226816: pCambia1300-NP-PTII
Purpose: (Empty Backbone) Efficient screening of gene editing in plants (kanamycin resistance).
Depositing lab: Daisuke Miki. Depositing organization: CAS Center for Excellence in Molecular Plant Sciences ("CEMPS"). Publication: SSA-mediated selection marker gene activation enhances relative gene targeting efficiency in plants. Kong D, Cheng Y, Ke Y, Dang X, Liu X, Wang C, Huang C, Ye R, Miki D. Hortic Res. 2025 Nov 5;12(11):uhaf196. doi: 10.1093/hr/uhaf196. eCollection 2025 Nov. PubMed 41209831.
Backbone
  Vector backbone: pCambia1300
  Vector type: Plant Expression, CRISPR
  Selectable markers: Split NPTII gene for kanamycin resistance
Growth in bacteria
  Bacterial resistance: Kanamycin, 50 μg/mL
  Growth temperature: 37°C
  Growth strain: DH5alpha
  Copy number: Low Copy
Gene/Insert
  Gene/Insert name: None
Terms and licenses: Academic/Nonprofit Terms; Industry Terms: Not Available to Industry
How to cite: pCambia1300-NP-PTII was a gift from Daisuke Miki (Addgene plasmid # 226816 ; http://n2t.net/addgene:226816 ; RRID:Addgene_226816)
